Addgene plasmid #61195: pCMB-ACTLg
Purpose: Fluorescent reporter for F-actin LifeAct-eGFP expressed under MtBCP1 promoter
Depositing lab: Maria Harrison. Depositing organization: Boyce Thompson Institute for Plant Research, Inc. Publication: A set of fluorescent protein-based markers expressed from constitutive and arbuscular mycorrhiza-inducible promoters to label organelles, membranes and cytoskeletal elements in Medicago truncatula. Ivanov S, Harrison MJ. Plant J. 2014 Oct 20. doi: 10.1111/tpj.12706. PubMed 25329881.
Backbone
  Vector backbone: pKm43GW
  Vector type: Plant Expression
  Selectable markers: Kanamycin
Growth in bacteria
  Bacterial resistance: Spectinomycin, 50 μg/mL
  Growth temperature: 37°C
  Growth strain: DH5alpha
  Copy number: High Copy
Gene/Insert
  Gene/Insert name: LifeAct-eGFP
  Insert size (bp): 768
  Promoter: MtBCP1
  Tag / fusion protein: eGFP
  Cloning method: Gateway Cloning
  Sequencing primers: 5′ ATGGGTGTCGCAGATTTGATC; 3′ CTTGTACAGCTCGTCCATGC
Terms and licenses: Academic/Nonprofit Terms; Industry Terms: Not Available to Industry
How to cite: pCMB-ACTLg was a gift from Maria Harrison (Addgene plasmid # 61195 ; http://n2t.net/addgene:61195 ; RRID:Addgene_61195)
