[The description below was written by a language model from this plasmid's Addgene catalogue record and pLannotate feature annotations shown in this document.]
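Description:
pCMB-ACTLg is a plant binary expression vector built on the pKm43GW backbone by multisite Gateway cloning, designed for Agrobacterium-mediated delivery of a fluorescent F-actin reporter into plant tissue. The backbone carries a high-copy ColE1/pMB1-type origin with the pBR322 bom region for propagation in E. coli. It also carries the pVS1 replication and stability functions (oriV, RepA, StaA), which maintain the plasmid in Agrobacterium. Bacterial selection is by spectinomycin through an aadA (SmR) gene. Short annotated fragments of a gentamicin resistance gene, an integrase, rop and lacZα appear to be backbone remnants rather than functional parts.

The T-DNA is bounded by nopaline-type left and right border repeats and contains two units. Next to the left border, an nptII (neo) gene is placed between the NOS promoter and NOS terminator, giving kanamycin selection of transformed plant cells. The reporter cassette is framed by Gateway recombination sites. The region between attB4 and attB1 has no annotation in the feature table, but it corresponds in position to the MtBCP1 promoter named in the catalogue entry. Between attB1 and attB2 lies the Lifeact peptide, the 17-residue actin-binding segment of yeast Abp140, fused directly upstream of EGFP. A CaMV polyadenylation signal sits between attB2 and attB3.

According to the associated publication title, the plasmid belongs to a set of markers for Medicago truncatula driven by constitutive or arbuscular mycorrhiza-inducible promoters. The record does not explicitly say which class MtBCP1 belongs to. The construct is used for live imaging of filamentous actin in cells where this promoter is active.
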