Features (pLannotate 1.2.2; 24 found; start..end, strand, type, name):
    239..263     +  misc_feature   LB T-DNA repeat: left border repeat from nopaline C58 T-DNA
    356..608     -  terminator     NOS terminator: nopaline synthase terminator and poly(A) signal
    651..1442    -  CDS            neo: KKA2_KLEPN - Also known as kan, nptII. Experimental evidence at protein level: Swiss-Prot protein existence level 1. Resistance to kanamycin, neomycin, paromomycin, ribostamycin, butirosin and gentamicin B. From Klebsiella pneumoniae.
   1476..1655    -  promoter       NOS promoter: nopaline synthase promoter
   1745..1766    +  misc_feature   MCS (fragment): pUC18/19 multiple cloning site
   1828..1848    +  protein_bind   attB4: mutant version of attB; core recombination site for the Gateway® BP reaction BP Clonase™
   3031..3051    +  protein_bind   attB1: mutant version of attB; core recombination site for the Gateway® BP reaction BP Clonase™
   3057..3107    +  CDS            Lifeact: peptide that binds filamentous actin (Riedl et al., 2008) first 17 amino acids of budding yeast Abp140
   3108..3824    +  CDS            EGFP: EGFP is a basic (constitutively fluorescent) green fluorescent protein published in 1996, derived from Aequorea victoria. It is reported to be a rapidly-maturing weak dimer with moderate acid sensitivity.
   3829..3849    -  protein_bind   attB2: mutant version of attB; core recombination site for the Gateway® BP reaction BP Clonase™
   3917..4076    +  polyA_signal   CaMV poly(A) signal (fragment): cauliflower mosaic virus polyadenylation signal
   4081..4101    -  protein_bind   attB3: mutant version of attB; core recombination site for the Gateway® BP reaction BP Clonase™
   4105..4145    +  CDS            lacZα (fragment): LacZα fragment of β-galactosidase; lacZ fragment
   4214..4238    +  misc_feature   RB T-DNA repeat: right border repeat from nopaline C58 T-DNA
   4577..4978    +  CDS            Y4CG_SINFN (fragment): Protein inferred from homology: Swiss-Prot protein existence level 3. From Sinorhizobium fredii (strain NBRC 101917 / NGR234).
   5538..6167    +  CDS            pVS1 StaA: stability protein from the Pseudomonas plasmid pVS1 (Heeb et al., 2000)
   6600..7668    +  CDS            pVS1 RepA (fragment): replication protein from the Pseudomonas plasmid pVS1 (Heeb et al., 2000)
   7734..7928    +  rep_origin     pVS1 oriV: origin of replication for the Pseudomonas plasmid pVS1 (Heeb et al., 2000)
   8131..8170    +  CDS            rop (fragment): Rop protein, which maintains plasmids at low copy number; rop
   8272..8412    +  misc_feature   bom: basis of mobility region from pBR322
   8598..9186    -  rep_origin     ori: high-copy-number ColE1/pMB1/pBR322/pUC origin of replication
   9430..10217   -  CDS            SmR (fragment): aminoglycoside adenylyltransferase (Murphy, 1985); aadA; confers resistance to spectinomycin and streptomycin
  10228..10284   -  CDS            GmR (fragment): gentamycin acetyltransferase; aacC1; confers resistance to gentamycin
  10374..1       +  CDS            int (fragment) (across the origin): INT2_ECOLX - Protein inferred from homology: Swiss-Prot protein existence level 3. Putative integrase believed to be involved in the insertion of antibiotic resistance genes into plasmids and transposons. From Escherichia coli.
>Addgene plasmid #61195 | pCMB-ACTLg | depositor full sequence | sequence record 100508 | pCMB-ACTLg sequence 10510 bps
TGATCACAGGCAGCAACGCTCTGTCATCGTTACAATCAACATGCTACCCTCCGCGAGATCATCCGTGTTT
CAAACCCGGCAGCTTAGTTGCCGTTCTTCCGAATAGCATCGGTAACATGAGCAAAGTCTGCCGCCTTACA
ACGGCTCTCCCGCTGACGCCGTCCCGGACTGATGGGCTGCCTGTATCGAGTGGTGATTTTGTGCCGAGCT
GCCGGTCGGGGAGCTGTTGGCTGGCTGGTGGCAGGATATATTGTGGTGTAAACAAATTGACGCTTAGACA
ACTTAATAACACATTGCGGACGTTTTTAATGTACTGAATTAACGCCGAATTGAATTATCAGCTTGCATGC
CGGTCGATCTAGTAACATAGATGACACCGCGCGCGATAATTTATCCTAGTTTGCGCGCTATATTTTGTTT
TCTATCGCGTATTAAATGTATAATTGCGGGACTCTAATCATAAAAACCCATCTCATAAATAACGTCATGC
ATTACATGTTAATTATTACATGCTTAACGTAATTCAACAGAAATTATATGATAATCATCGCAAGACCGGC
AACAGGATTCAATCTTAAGAAACTTTATTGCCAAATGTTTGAACGATCTGCTTGACTCTAGCTAGAGTCC
GAACCCCAGAGTCCCGCTCAGAAGAACTCGTCAAGAAGGCGATAGAAGGCGATGCGCTGCGAATCGGGAG
CGGCGATACCGTAAAGCACGAGGAAGCGGTCAGCCCATTCGCCGCCAAGCTCTTCAGCAATATCACGGGT
AGCCAACGCTATGTCCTGATAGCGGTCCGCCACACCCAGCCGGCCACAGTCGATGAATCCAGAAAAGCGG
CCATTTTCCACCATGATATTCGGCAAGCAGGCATCGCCGTGGGTCACGACGAGATCCTCGCCGTCGGGCA
TCCGCGCCTTGAGCCTGGCGAACAGTTCGGCTGGCGCGAGCCCCTGATGCTCTTCGTCCAGATCATCCTG
ATCGACAAGACCGGCTTCCATCCGAGTACGTGCTCGCTCGATGCGATGTTTCGCTTGGTGGTCGAATGGG
CAGGTAGCCGGATCAAGCGTATGCAGCCGCCGCATTGCATCAGCCATGATGGATACTTTCTCGGCAGGAG
CAAGGTGAGATGACAGGAGATCCTGCCCCGGCACTTCGCCCAATAGCAGCCAGTCCCTTCCCGCTTCAGT
GACAACGTCGAGCACAGCTGCGCAAGGAACGCCCGTCGTGGCCAGCCACGATAGCCGCGCTGCCTCGTCT
TGGAGTTCATTCAGGGCACCGGACAGGTCGGTCTTGACAAAAAGAACCGGGCGCCCCTGCGCTGACAGCC
GGAACACGGCGGCATCAGAGCAGCCGATTGTCTGTTGTGCCCAGTCATAGCCGAATAGCCTCTCCACCCA
AGCGGCCGGAGAACCTGCGTGCAATCCATCTTGTTCAATCATGCCTCGATCGAGTTGAGAGTGAATATGA
GACTCTAATTGGATACCGAGGGGAATTTATGGAACGTCAGTGGAGCATTTTTGACAAGAAATATTTGCTA
GCTGATAGTGACCTTAGGCGACTTTTGAACGCGCAATAATGGTTTCTGACGTATGTGCTTAGCTCATTAA
ACTCCAGAAACCCGCGGCTGAGTGGCTCCTTCAACGTTGCGGTTCTGTCAGTTCCAAACGTAAAACGGCT
TGTCCCGCGTCATCGGCGGGGGTCATAACGTGACTCCCTTAATTCTCATGTATGATAATTCGAGGGTACC
CGGGGATCCTCTAGAGGGCCCGAGCGGATAACAATTTCACACAGGAAACAGCTATGACCATGATTACGCC
AAGCTATCAACTTTGTATAGAAAAGTTGGAGAGAGGGAGATGTGTTTTTAAGGAGCTATAGAAGGATACA
ATACCGCTTCTTTGATTGGTATTCTAACTCAATGCGTTGCTTAAGAGTTGGTTAATCTATTTGAAATGTT
GCGATTATAGTAGATCTTGTGCTCCCATCTTTAATATATCTTTTACACTTACTCCTTAGTTATACAAACA
TTAAACATCATAACTTCTAAGGTAATTGATACGTGCCAAATTTTCTAAACTCCATTAAATTTGGTTTGAA
AGAAATTTCATGAAATTCCTCTAGTTCGTTATAAATATTAGATAATTAGGTTTTGAGTAGCATTGTAGCT
ACCATGACCTATTTCCATTACATTTGTAGGTTTAAAAGATCAAAGATGACTTGGGGTATCAATTAACGAG
TGAGCATATATGCGAGCAAGGAAAGAGATAAGTCAGAGTGTTTAAGGAAAGCAAGGCAAGAAAATTCACT
TAGGGAGCCAAAACAAGGTCAATACTCGATTACATCTCTAATTTAAGCTTGAGAACTTGATATATTCGAG
ACTCCTCAAGTATTTGTACTCCAAGTGTCAATACTCGATTACATCTCTAATTTTCCAAATAAAGAAACTC
GTAAGAAACAAACATTATTTATGTGTAAACTTTCTGCATGGAGACAACTCAATTATAACGAAGCCCGGAA
GAGGAACTATATATACTGTTTCTATTTCCCTTTGACACGGTCCACACTATATTGCATACTTGTTTACTGC
CAAATAAAAACAAGTATGTCCACGTGGTTAAATAAAAACAAAAGAAAACTTTCTTTTTGTTCAAGTGATA
GAAAGTTTCTTTACATTAATATAAAATAATATAAGTGTATTCCAAAAAGGTAAAAAAAAAAATAATAAGT
TGTGGAAATTCAACCTCGTCTTAGTAAAAAGCCGACCAAATCCGGTAGCCGTTTATAATAGCAAACAAAT
ATTCTATTATTGTTGTGACGATAAAATCAATACACCCACACATGACAACTATATATAGCCTAAGTTGATA
TGCACAATTCATCAAATCAAATCAAAACAATTACATTTGCTAACTTGCTATTCCTTTGATTGAGATTTTA
TTCTAGGAAATAAAATTTTGACACTCATTTTTTTAAAGTTAATTTCTACATTTAGAGAGAAATATTTTCC
AAAATCAAATTTTGATCAAGCAAGTTTGTACAAAAAAGCAGGCTTCATGGGTGTCGCAGATTTGATCAAG
AAATTCGAAAGCATCTCAAAGGAAGAAATGGTGAGCAAGGGCGAGGAGCTGTTCACCGGGGTGGTGCCCA
TCCTGGTCGAGCTGGACGGCGACGTAAACGGCCACAAGTTCAGCGTGTCCGGCGAGGGCGAGGGCGATGC
CACCTACGGCAAGCTGACCCTGAAGTTCATCTGCACCACCGGCAAGCTGCCCGTGCCCTGGCCCACCCTC
GTGACCACCCTGACCTACGGCGTGCAGTGCTTCAGCCGCTACCCCGACCACATGAAGCAGCACGACTTCT
TCAAGTCCGCCATGCCCGAAGGCTACGTCCAGGAGCGCACCATCTTCTTCAAGGACGACGGCAACTACAA
GACCCGCGCCGAGGTGAAGTTCGAGGGCGACACCCTGGTGAACCGCATCGAGCTGAAGGGCATCGACTTC
AAGGAGGACGGCAACATCCTGGGGCACAAGCTGGAGTACAACTACAACAGCCACAACGTCTATATCATGG
CCGACAAGCAGAAGAACGGCATCAAGGTGAACTTCAAGATCCGCCACAACATCGAGGACGGCAGCGTGCA
GCTCGCCGACCACTACCAGCAGAACACCCCCATCGGCGACGGCCCCGTGCTGCTGCCCGACAACCACTAC
CTGAGCACCCAGTCCGCCCTGAGCAAAGACCCCAACGAGAAGCGCGATCACATGGTCCTGCTGGAGTTCG
TGACCGCCGCCGGGATCACTCTCGGCATGGACGAGCTGTACAAGGACCCAGCTTTCTTGTACAAAGTGGA
ATAAGCGGCCATGCTAGAGTCCGCAAAAATCACCAGTCTCTCTCTACAAATCTATCTCTCTCTATTTTTC
TCCAGAATAATGTGTGAGTAGTTCCCAGATAAGGGAATTAGGGTTCTTATAGGGTTTCGCTCATGTGTTG
AGCATATAAGAAACCCTTAGTATGTATTTGTATTTGTAAAATACTTCTATCAATAAAATTTCTAATTCCT
AAAACCAAAATCCAGTGACGCAACTTTATTATACATAGTTGATAATTCACTGGCCGTCGTTTTACAACGT
CGTGACTGGGAAAACGAGCTCAAGCTTAGCTTGAGCTTGGATCAGATTGTCGTTTCCCGCCTTCAGTTTA
AACTATCAGTGTTTGACAGGATATATTGGCGGGTAAACCTAAGAGAAAAGAGCGTTTATTAGAATAACGG
ATATTTAAAAGGGCGTGAAAAGGTTTATCCGTTCGTCCATTTGTATGTGCATGCCAACCACAGGGTTCCC
CTCGGGATCAAAGTACTTTGATCCAACCCCTCCGCTGCTATAGTGCAGTCGGCTTCTGACGTTCAGTGCA
GCCGTCTTCTGAAAACGACATGTCGCACAAGTCCTAAGTTACGCGACAGGCTGCCGCCCTGCCCTTTTCC
TGGCGTTTTCTTGTCGCGTGTTTTAGTCGCATAAAGTAGAATACTTGCGACTAGAACCGGAGACATTACG
CCATGAACAAGAGCGCCGCCGCTGGCCTGCTGGGCTATGCCCGCGTCAGCACCGACGACCAGGACTTGAC
CAACCAACGGGCCGAACTGCACGCGGCCGGCTGCACCAAGCTGTTTTCCGAGAAGATCACCGGCACCAGG
CGCGACCGCCCGGAGCTGGCCAGGATGCTTGACCACCTACGCCCTGGCGACGTTGTGACAGTGACCAGGC
TAGACCGCCTGGCCCGCAGCACCCGCGACCTACTGGACATTGCCGAGCGCATCCAGGAGGCCGGCGCGGG
CCTGCGTAGCCTGGCAGAGCCGTGGGCCGACACCACCACGCCGGCCGGCCGCATGGTGTTGACCGTGTTC
GCCGGCATTGCCGAGTTCGAGCGTTCCCTAATCATCGACCGCACCCGGAGCGGGCGCGAGGCCGCCAAGG
CCCGAGGCGTGAAGTTTGGCCCCCGCCCTACCCTCACCCCGGCACAGATCGCGCACGCCCGCGAGCTGAT
CGACCAGGAAGGCCGCACCGTGAAAGAGGCGGCTGCACTGCTTGGCGTGCATCGCTCGACCCTGTACCGC
GCACTTGAGCGCAGCGAGGAAGTGACGCCCACCGAGGCCAGGCGGCGCGGTGCCTTCCGTGAGGACGCAT
TGACCGAGGCCGACGCCCTGGCGGCCGCCGAGAATGAACGCCAAGAGGAACAAGCATGAAACCGCACCAG
GACGGCCAGGACGAACCGTTTTTCATTACCGAAGAGATCGAGGCGGAGATGATCGCGGCCGGGTACGTGT
TCGAGCCGCCCGCGCACGTCTCAACCGTGCGGCTGCATGAAATCCTGGCCGGTTTGTCTGATGCCAAGCT
GGCGGCCTGGCCGGCCAGCTTGGCCGCTGAAGAAACCGAGCGCCGCCGTCTAAAAAGGTGATGTGTATTT
GAGTAAAACAGCTTGCGTCATGCGGTCGCTGCGTATATGATGCGATGAGTAAATAAACAAATACGCAAGG
GGAACGCATGAAGGTTATCGCTGTACTTAACCAGAAAGGCGGGTCAGGCAAGACGACCATCGCAACCCAT
CTAGCCCGCGCCCTGCAACTCGCCGGGGCCGATGTTCTGTTAGTCGATTCCGATCCCCAGGGCAGTGCCC
GCGATTGGGCGGCCGTGCGGGAAGATCAACCGCTAACCGTTGTCGGCATCGACCGCCCGACGATTGACCG
CGACGTGAAGGCCATCGGCCGGCGCGACTTCGTAGTGATCGACGGAGCGCCCCAGGCGGCGGACTTGGCT
GTGTCCGCGATCAAGGCAGCCGACTTCGTGCTGATTCCGGTGCAGCCAAGCCCTTACGACATATGGGCCA
CCGCCGACCTGGTGGAGCTGGTTAAGCAGCGCATTGAGGTCACGGATGGAAGGCTACAAGCGGCCTTTGT
CGTGTCGCGGGCGATCAAAGGCACGCGCATCGGCGGTGAGGTTGCCGAGGCGCTGGCCGGGTACGAGCTG
CCCATTCTTGAGTCCCGTATCACGCAGCGCGTGAGCTACCCAGGCACTGCCGCCGCCGGCACAACCGTTC
TTGAATCAGAACCCGAGGGCGACGCTGCCCGCGAGGTCCAGGCGCTGGCCGCTGAAATTAAATCAAAACT
CATTTGAGTTAATGAGGTAAAGAGAAAATGAGCAAAAGCACAAACACGCTAAGTGCCGGCCGTCCGAGCG
CACGCAGCAGCAAGGCTGCAACGTTGGCCAGCCTGGCAGACACGCCAGCCATGAAGCGGGTCAACTTTCA
GTTGCCGGCGGAGGATCACACCAAGCTGAAGATGTACGCGGTACGCCAAGGCAAGACCATTACCGAGCTG
CTATCTGAATACATCGCGCAGCTACCAGAGTAAATGAGCAAATGAATAAATGAGTAGATGAATTTTAGCG
GCTAAAGGAGGCGGCATGGAAAATCAAGAACAACCAGGCACCGACGCCGTGGAATGCCCCATGTGTGGAG
GAACGGGCGGTTGGCCAGGCGTAAGCGGCTGGGTTGTCTGCCGGCCCTGCAATGGCACTGGAACCCCCAA
GCCCGAGGAATCGGCGTGACGGTCGCAAACCATCCGGCCCGGTACAAATCGGCGCGGCGCTGGGTGATGA
CCTGGTGGAGAAGTTGAAGGCCGCGCAGGCCGCCCAGCGGCAACGCATCGAGGCAGAAGCACGCCCCGGT
GAATCGTGGCAAGCGGCCGCTGATCGAATCCGCAAAGAATCCCGGCAACCGCCGGCAGCCGGTGCGCCGT
CGATTAGGAAGCCGCCCAAGGGCGACGAGCAACCAGATTTTTTCGTTCCGATGCTCTATGACGTGGGCAC
CCGCGATAGTCGCAGCATCATGGACGTGGCCGTTTTCCGTCTGTCGAAGCGTGACCGACGAGCTGGCGAG
GTGATCCGCTACGAGCTTCCAGACGGGCACGTAGAGGTTTCCGCAGGGCCGGCCGGCATGGCCAGTGTGT
GGGATTACGACCTGGTACTGATGGCGGTTTCCCATCTAACCGAATCCATGAACCGATACCGGGAAGGGAA
GGGAGACAAGCCCGGCCGCGTGTTCCGTCCACACGTTGCGGACGTACTCAAGTTCTGCCGGCGAGCCGAT
GGCGGAAAGCAGAAAGACGACCTGGTAGAAACCTGCATTCGGTTAAACACCACGCACGTTGCCATGCAGC
GTACGAAGAAGGCCAAGAACGGCCGCCTGGTGACGGTATCCGAGGGTGAAGCCTTGATTAGCCGCTACAA
GATCGTAAAGAGCGAAACCGGGCGGCCGGAGTACATCGAGATCGAGCTAGCTGATTGGATGTACCGCGAG
ATCACAGAAGGCAAGAACCCGGACGTGCTGACGGTTCACCCCGATTACTTTTTGATCGATCCCGGCATCG
GCCGTTTTCTCTACCGCCTGGCACGCCGCGCCGCAGGCAAGGCAGAAGCCAGATGGTTGTTCAAGACGAT
CTACGAACGCAGTGGCAGCGCCGGAGAGTTCAAGAAGTTCTGTTTCACCGTGCGCAAGCTGATCGGGTCA
AATGACCTGCCGGAGTACGATTTGAAGGAGGAGGCGGGGCAGGCTGGCCCGATCCTAGTCATGCGCTACC
GCAACCTGATCGAGGGCGAAGCATCCGCCGGTTCCTAATGTACGGAGCAGATGCTAGGGCAAATTGCCCT
AGCAGGGGAAAAAGGTCGAAAAGGTCTCTTTCCTGTGGATAGCACGTACATTGGGAACCCAAAGCCGTAC
ATTGGGAACCGGAACCCGTACATTGGGAACCCAAAGCCGTACATTGGGAACCGGTCACACATGTAAGTGA
CTGATATAAAAGAGAAAAAAGGCGATTTTTCCGCCTAAAACTCTTTAAAACTTATTAAAACTCTTAAAAC
CCGCCTGGCCTGTGCATAACTGTCTGGCCAGCGCACAGCCGAAGAGCTGCAAAAAGCGCCTACCCTTCGG
TCGCTGCGCTCCCTACGCCCCGCCGCTTCGCGTCGGCCTATCGCGGCCGCTGGCCGCTCAAAAATGGCTG
GCCTACGGCCAGGCAATCTACCAGGGCGCGGACAAGCCGCGCCGTCGCCACTCGACCGCCGGCGCCCACA
TCAAGGCACCCTGCCTCGCGCGTTTCGGTGATGACGGTGAAAACCTCTGACACATGCAGCTCCCGGAGAC
GGTCACAGCTTGTCTGTAAGCGGATGCCGGGAGCAGACAAGCCCGTCAGGGCGCGTCAGCGGGTGTTGGC
GGGTGTCGGGGCGCAGCCATGACCCAGTCACGTAGCGATAGCGGAGTGTATACTGGCTTAACTATGCGGC
ATCAGAGCAGATTGTACTGAGAGTGCACCATATGCGGTGTGAAATACCGCACAGATGCGTAAGGAGAAAA
TACCGCATCAGGCGCTCTTCCGCTTCCTCGCTCACTGACTCGCTGCGCTCGGTCGTTCGGCTGCGGCGAG
CGGTATCAGCTCACTCAAAGGCGGTAATACGGTTATCCACAGAATCAGGGGATAACGCAGGAAAGAACAT
GTGAGCAAAAGGCCAGCAAAAGGCCAGGAACCGTAAAAAGGCCGCGTTGCTGGCGTTTTTCCATAGGCTC
CGCCCCCCTGACGAGCATCACAAAAATCGACGCTCAAGTCAGAGGTGGCGAAACCCGACAGGACTATAAA
GATACCAGGCGTTTCCCCCTGGAAGCTCCCTCGTGCGCTCTCCTGTTCCGACCCTGCCGCTTACCGGATA
CCTGTCCGCCTTTCTCCCTTCGGGAAGCGTGGCGCTTTCTCATAGCTCACGCTGTAGGTATCTCAGTTCG
GTGTAGGTCGTTCGCTCCAAGCTGGGCTGTGTGCACGAACCCCCCGTTCAGCCCGACCGCTGCGCCTTAT
CCGGTAACTATCGTCTTGAGTCCAACCCGGTAAGACACGACTTATCGCCACTGGCAGCAGCCACTGGTAA
CAGGATTAGCAGAGCGAGGTATGTAGGCGGTGCTACAGAGTTCTTGAAGTGGTGGCCTAACTACGGCTAC
ACTAGAAGGACAGTATTTGGTATCTGCGCTCTGCTGAAGCCAGTTACCTTCGGAAAAAGAGTTGGTAGCT
CTTGATCCGGCAAACAAACCACCGCTGGTAGCGGTGGTTTTTTTGTTTGCAAGCAGCAGATTACGCGCAG
AAAAAAAGGATCTCAAGAAGATCCTTTGATCTTTTCTACGGGGTCTGACGCTCAGTGGAACGAAAACTCA
CGTTAAGGGATTTTGGTCATGCATGATATATCTCCCAATTTGTGTAGGGCTTATTATGCACGCTTAAAAA
TAATAAAAGCAGACTTGACCTGATAGTTTGGCTGTGAGCAATTATGTGCTTAGTGCATCTAATCGCTTGA
GTTAACGCCGGCGAAGCGGCGTCGGCTTGAACGAATTTCTAGCTAGACATTATTTGCCGACTACCTTGGT
GATCTCGCCTTTCACGTAGTGGACAAATTCTTCCAACTGATCTGCGCGCGAGGCCAAGCGATCTTCTTCT
TGTCCAAGATAAGCCTGTCTAGCTTCAAGTATGACGGGCTGATACTGGGCCGGCAGGCGCTCCATTGCCC
AGTCGGCAGCGACATCCTTCGGCGCGATTTTGCCGGTTACTGCGCTGTACCAAATGCGGGACAACGTAAG
CACTACATTTCGCTCATCGCCAGCCCAGTCGGGCGGCGAGTTCCATAGCGTTAAGGTTTCATTTAGCGCC
TCAAATAGATCCTGTTCAGGAACCGGATCAAAGAGTTCCTCCGCCGCTGGACCTACCAAGGCAACGCTAT
GTTCTCTTGCTTTTGTCAGCAAGATAGCCAGATCAATGTCGATCGTGGCTGGCTCGAAGATACCTGCAAG
AATGTCATTGCGCTGCCATTCTCCAAATTGCAGTTCGCGCTTAGCTGGATAACGCCACGGAATGATGTCG
TCGTGCACAACAATGGTGACTTCTACAGCGCGGAGAATCTCGCTCTCTCCAGGGGAAGCCGAAGTTTCCA
AAAGGTCGTTGATCAAAGCTCGCCGCGTTGTTTCATCAAGCCTTACGGTCACCGTAACCAGCAAATCAAT
ATCACTGTGTGGCTTCAGGCCGCCATCCACTGCGGAGCCGTACAAATGTACGGCCAGCAACGTCGGTTCG
AGATGGCGCTCGATGACGCCAACTACCTCTGATAGTTGAGTCGATACTTCGGCGATCACCGCTTCCCCCA
TGATGTTTAACTTTGTTTTAGGGCGACTGCCCTGCTGCGTAACATCGTTGCTGCTCCATAACATCAAACA
TCGACCCACGGCGTAACGCGCTTGCTGCTTGGATGCCCGAGGCATAGACTGTACCCCAAAAAAACATGTC
ATAACAAGAAGCCATGAAAACCGCCACTGCGCCGTTACCACCGCTGCGTTCGGTCAAGGTTCTGGACCAG
TTGCGTGACGGCAGTTACGCTACTTGCATTACAGCTTACGAACCGAACGAGGCTTATGTCCACTGGGTTC
GTGCCCGAAT
