>Addgene plasmid #61195 | pCMB-ACTLg | addgene partial sequence | sequence record 104941 | M13-F20 5'-TGTAAAACGACGGCCAGT-3'
TTTCTTATATGCTCAACACATGAGCGAAACCCTATAAGAACCCTAATTCCCTTATCTGGGAACTACTCAC
ACATTATTCTGGAGAAAAATAGAGAGAGATAGATTTGTAGAGAGAGACTGGTGATTTTTGCGGACTCTAG
CATGGCCGCTTATTCCACTTTGTACAAGAAAGCTGGGTCCTTGTACAGCTCGTCCATGCCGAGAGTGATC
CCGGCGGCGGTCACGAACTCCAGCAGGACCATGTGATCGCGCTTCTCGTTGGGGTCTTTGCTCAGGGCGG
ACTGGGTGCTCAGGTAGTGGTTGTCGGGCAGCAGCACGGGGCCGTCGCCGATGGGGGTGTTCTGCTGGTA
GTGGTCGGCGAGCTGCACGCTGCCGTCCTCGATGTTGTGGCGGATCTTGAAGTTCACCTTGATGCCGTTC
TTCTGCTTGTCGGCCATGATATAGACGTTGTGGCTGTTGTAGTTGTACTCCAGCTTGTGCCCCAGGATGT
TGCCGTCCTCCTTGAAGTC
