>Addgene plasmid #61195 | pCMB-ACTLg | addgene partial sequence | sequence record 108017 | GFPGenotRW 5'-AGTCGATGCCCTTCAGCTCGAT-3'
TCTTACCTCGGCGCGGGTCTTGTAGTTGCCGTCGTCCTTGAAGAAGATGGTGCGCTCCTGGACGTAGCCT
TCGGGCATGGCGGACTTGAAGAAGTCGTGCTGCTTCATGTGGTCGGGGTAGCGGCTGAAGCACTGCACGC
CGTAGGTCAGGGTGGTCACGAGGGTGGGCCAGGGCACGGGCAGCTTGCCGGTGGTGCAGATGAACTTCAG
GGTCAGCTTGCCGTAGGTGGCATCGCCCTCGCCCTCGCCGGACACGCTGAACTTGTGGCCGTTTACGTCG
CCGTCCAGCTCGACCAGGATGGGCACCACCCCGGTGAACAGCTCCTCGCCCTTGCTCACCATTTCTTCCT
TTGAGATGCTTTCGAATTTCTTGATCAAATCTGCGACACCCATGAAGCCTGCTTTTTTGTACAAACTTGC
TTGATCAAAATTTGATTTTGGAAAATATTTCTCTCTAAATGTAGAAATTAACTTTAAAAAAATGAGTGTC
AAAATTTTATTTCCTAGAATAAAATCTCAATCAAAGGAATAGCAAGTTAGCAAATGTAATTGTTTTGATT
TGATTTGATGAATTGTGCATATCAACTTAGGCTATATATAGTTGTCATGTGTGGGTGTATTGATTTTATC
GTCACAACAATAATAGAATATTTGTTTGCTATTATAAACGGCTACCGGATTTGGTCGGCTTTTTACTAAG
ACGAGGTTGAATTTCCACAACTTATTATTTTTTTTTTTACCTTTTTGGAATACACTTATATTATTTTATA
TTAATGTAAAGAAACTTTCTATCACTTGAACAAAAAGAAAGTTTTCTTTTGTTTTTATTTAACCACGTGG
ACATACTTGTTTTTATTTGGCAGTAAAACAAGTATGCAATA
